>Addgene plasmid #74969 | pXPR_BRD003 sgLacZ-2 | depositor full sequence | sequence record 141814 | pXPR_BRD003 sgLacZ-2 sequence 8323 bps
GTTTTAGAGCTAGAAATAGCAAGTTAAAATAAGGCTAGTCCGTTATCAACTTGAAAAAGTGGCACCGAGT
CGGTGCTTTTTTAAGCTTGGCGTAACTAGATCTTGAGACAAATGGCAGTATTCATCCACAATTTTAAAAG
AAAAGGGGGGATTGGGGGGTACAGTGCAGGGGAAAGAATAGTAGACATAATAGCAACAGACATACAAACT
AAAGAATTACAAAAACAAATTACAAAAATTCAAAATTTTCGGGTTTATTACAGGGACAGCAGAGATCCAC
TTTGGCGCCGGCTCGAGGGGGCCCGGGTGCAAAGATGGATAAAGTTTTAAACAGAGAGGAATCTTTGCAG
CTAATGGACCTTCTAGGTCTTGAAAGGAGTGGGAATTGGCTCCGGTGCCCGTCAGTGGGCAGAGCGCACA
TCGCCCACAGTCCCCGAGAAGTTGGGGGGAGGGGTCGGCAATTGATCCGGTGCCTAGAGAAGGTGGCGCG
GGGTAAACTGGGAAAGTGATGTCGTGTACTGGCTCCGCCTTTTTCCCGAGGGTGGGGGAGAACCGTATAT
AAGTGCAGTAGTCGCCGTGAACGTTCTTTTTCGCAACGGGTTTGCCGCCAGAACACAGGTAAGTGCCGTG
TGTGGTTCCCGCGGGCCTGGCCTCTTTACGGGTTATGGCCCTTGCGTGCCTTGAATTACTTCCACCTGGC
TGCAGTACGTGATTCTTGATCCCGAGCTTCGGGTTGGAAGTGGGTGGGAGAGTTCGAGGCCTTGCGCTTA
AGGAGCCCCTTCGCCTCGTGCTTGAGTTGAGGCCTGGCCTGGGCGCTGGGGCCGCCGCGTGCGAATCTGG
TGGCACCTTCGCGCCTGTCTCGCTGCTTTCGATAAGTCTCTAGCCATTTAAAATTTTTGATGACCTGCTG
CGACGCTTTTTTTCTGGCAAGATAGTCTTGTAAATGCGGGCCAAGATCTGCACACTGGTATTTCGGTTTT
TGGGGCCGCGGGCGGCGACGGGGCCCGTGCGTCCCAGCGCACATGTTCGGCGAGGCGGGGCCTGCGAGCG
CGGCCACCGAGAATCGGACGGGGGTAGTCTCAAGCTGGCCGGCCTGCTCTGGTGCCTGGCCTCGCGCCGC
CGTGTATCGCCCCGCCCTGGGCGGCAAGGCTGGCCCGGTCGGCACCAGTTGCGTGAGCGGAAAGATGGCC
GCTTCCCGGCCCTGCTGCAGGGAGCTCAAAATGGAGGACGCGGCGCTCGGGAGAGCGGGCGGGTGAGTCA
CCCACACAAAGGAAAAGGGCCTTTCCGTCCTCAGCCGTCGCTTCATGTGACTCCACGGAGTACCGGGCGC
CGTCCAGGCACCTCGATTAGTTCTCGAGCTTTTGGAGTACGTCGTCTTTAGGTTGGGGGGAGGGGTTTTA
TGCGATGGAGTTTCCCCACACTGAGTGGGTGGAGACTGAAGTTAGGCCAGCTTGGCACTTGATGTAATTC
TCCTTGGAATTTGCCCTTTTTGAGTTTGGATCTTGGTTCATTCTCAAGCCTCAGACAGTGGTTCAAAGTT
TTTTTCTTCCATTTCAGGTGTCGTGACGTACGGCCACCATGACCGAGTACAAGCCCACGGTGCGCCTCGC
CACCCGCGACGACGTCCCCAGGGCCGTACGCACCCTCGCCGCCGCGTTCGCCGACTACCCCGCCACGCGC
CACACCGTCGATCCGGACCGCCACATCGAGCGGGTCACCGAGCTGCAAGAACTCTTCCTCACGCGCGTCG
GGCTCGACATCGGCAAGGTGTGGGTCGCGGACGACGGCGCCGCCGTGGCGGTCTGGACCACGCCGGAGAG
CGTCGAAGCGGGGGCGGTGTTCGCCGAGATCGGCCCGCGCATGGCCGAGTTGAGCGGTTCCCGGCTGGCC
GCGCAGCAACAGATGGAAGGCCTCCTGGCGCCGCACCGGCCCAAGGAGCCCGCGTGGTTCCTGGCCACCG
TCGGAGTCTCGCCCGACCACCAGGGCAAGGGTCTGGGCAGCGCCGTCGTGCTCCCCGGAGTGGAGGCGGC
CGAGCGCGCCGGGGTGCCCGCCTTCCTGGAGACCTCCGCGCCCCGCAACCTCCCCTTCTACGAGCGGCTC
GGCTTCACCGTCACCGCCGACGTCGAGGTGCCCGAAGGACCGCGCACCTGGTGCATGACCCGCAAGCCCG
GTGCCTGAACGCGTTAAGTCGACAATCAACCTCTGGATTACAAAATTTGTGAAAGATTGACTGGTATTCT
TAACTATGTTGCTCCTTTTACGCTATGTGGATACGCTGCTTTAATGCCTTTGTATCATGCTATTGCTTCC
CGTATGGCTTTCATTTTCTCCTCCTTGTATAAATCCTGGTTGCTGTCTCTTTATGAGGAGTTGTGGCCCG
TTGTCAGGCAACGTGGCGTGGTGTGCACTGTGTTTGCTGACGCAACCCCCACTGGTTGGGGCATTGCCAC
CACCTGTCAGCTCCTTTCCGGGACTTTCGCTTTCCCCCTCCCTATTGCCACGGCGGAACTCATCGCCGCC
TGCCTTGCCCGCTGCTGGACAGGGGCTCGGCTGTTGGGCACTGACAATTCCGTGGTGTTGTCGGGGAAAT
CATCGTCCTTTCCTTGGCTGCTCGCCTGTGTTGCCACCTGGATTCTGCGCGGGACGTCCTTCTGCTACGT
CCCTTCGGCCCTCAATCCAGCGGACCTTCCTTCCCGCGGCCTGCTGCCGGCTCTGCGGCCTCTTCCGCGT
CTTCGCCTTCGCCCTCAGACGAGTCGGATCTCCCTTTGGGCCGCCTCCCCGCGTCGACTTTAAGACCAAT
GACTTACAAGGCAGCTGTAGATCTTAGCCACTTTTTAAAAGAAAAGGGGGGACTGGAAGGGCTAATTCAC
TCCCAACGAAGACAAGATCTGCTTTTTGCTTGTACTGGGTCTCTCTGGTTAGACCAGATCTGAGCCTGGG
AGCTCTCTGGCTAACTAGGGAACCCACTGCTTAAGCCTCAATAAAGCTTGCCTTGAGTGCTTCAAGTAGT
GTGTGCCCGTCTGTTGTGTGACTCTGGTAACTAGAGATCCCTCAGACCCTTTTAGTCAGTGTGGAAAATC
TCTAGCAGTACGTATAGTAGTTCATGTCATCTTATTATTCAGTATTTATAACTTGCAAAGAAATGAATAT
CAGAGAGTGAGAGGAACTTGTTTATTGCAGCTTATAATGGTTACAAATAAAGCAATAGCATCACAAATTT
CACAAATAAAGCATTTTTTTCACTGCATTCTAGTTGTGGTTTGTCCAAACTCATCAATGTATCTTATCAT
GTCTGGCTCTAGCTATCCCGCCCCTAACTCCGCCCATCCCGCCCCTAACTCCGCCCAGTTCCGCCCATTC
TCCGCCCCATGGCTGACTAATTTTTTTTATTTATGCAGAGGCCGAGGCCGCCTCGGCCTCTGAGCTATTC
CAGAAGTAGTGAGGAGGCTTTTTTGGAGGCCTAGGGACGTACCCAATTCGCCCTATAGTGAGTCGTATTA
CGCGCGCTCACTGGCCGTCGTTTTACAACGTCGTGACTGGGAAAACCCTGGCGTTACCCAACTTAATCGC
CTTGCAGCACATCCCCCTTTCGCCAGCTGGCGTAATAGCGAAGAGGCCCGCACCGATCGCCCTTCCCAAC
AGTTGCGCAGCCTGAATGGCGAATGGG
[124 nt withheld, positions 3668-3791]
C
[91 nt withheld, positions 3793-3883]
A
[49 nt withheld, positions 3885-3933]
CCTTTGACGTTGGAGTCCACGTTCTTT
[37 nt withheld, positions 3961-3997]
ACCCTATCTCGGTCTATTCTTTTGATTTATAAGGGATTTTGCCGATTTCGGCCTATTGGTTAAAAAATGA
GCTGATTTAACAAAAATTTAACGCGAATTTTAACAAAATATTAACGCTTACAATTTAGGTGGCACTTTTC
GGGGAAATGTGCGCGGAACCCCTATTTGTTTATTTTTCTAAATACATTCAAATATGTATCCGCTCATGAG
ACAATAACCCTGATAAATGCTTCAATAATATTGAAAAAGGAAGAGTATGAGTATTCAACATTTCCGTGTC
GCCCTTATTCCCTTTTTTGCGGCATTTTGCCTTCCTGTTTTTGCTCACCCAGAAACGCTGGTGAAAGTAA
AAGATGCTGAAGATCAGTTGGGTGCACGAGTGGGTTACATCGAACTGGATCTCAACAGCGGTAAGATCCT
TGAGAGTTTTCGCCCCGAAGAACGTTTTCCAATGATGAGCACTTTTAAAGTTCTGCTATGTGGCGCGGTA
TTATCCCGTATTGACGCCGGGCAAGAGCAACTCGGTCGCCGCATACACTATTCTCAGAATGACTTGGTTG
AGTACTCACCAGTCACAGAAAAGCATCTTACGGATGGCATGACAGTAAGAGAATTATGCAGTGCTGCCAT
AACCATGAGTGATAACACTGCGGCCAACTTACTTCTGACAACGATCGGAGGACCGAAGGAGCTAACCGCT
TTTTTGCACAACATGGGGGATCATGTAACTCGCCTTGATCGTTGGGAACCGGAGCTGAATGAAGCCATAC
CAAACGACGAGCGTGACACCACGATGCCTGTAGCAATGGCAACAACGTTGCGCAAACTATTAACTGGCGA
ACTACTTACTCTAGCTTCCCGGCAACAATTAATAGACTGGATGGAGGCGGATAAAGTTGCAGGACCACTT
CTGCGCTCGGCCCTTCCGGCTGGCTGGTTTATTGCTGATAAATCTGGAGCCGGTGAGCGTGGGTCTCGCG
GTATCATTGCAGCACTGGGGCCAGATGGTAAGCCCTCCCGTATCGTAGTTATCTACACGACGGGGAGTCA
GGCAACTATGGATGAACGAAATAGACAGATCGCTGAGATAGGTGCCTCACTGATTAAGCATTGGTAACTG
TCAGACCAAGTTTACTCATATATACTTTAGATTGATTTAAAACTTCATTTTTAATTTAAAAGGATCTAGG
TGAAGATCCTTTTTGATAATCTCATGACCAAAATCCCTTAACGTGAGTTTTCGTTCCACTGAGCGTCAGA
CCCCGTAGAAAAGATCAAAGGATCTTCTTGAGATCCTTTTTTTCTGCGCGTAATCTGCTGCTTGCAAACA
AAAAAACCACCGCTACCAGCGGTGGTTTGTTTGCCGGATCAAGAGCTACCAACTCTTTTTCCGAAGGTAA
CTGGCTTCAGCAGAGCGCAGATACCAAATACTGTTCTTCTAGTGTAGCCGTAGTTAGGCCACCACTTCAA
GAACTCTGTAGCACCGCCTACATACCTCGCTCTGCTAATCCTGTTACCAGTGGCTGCTGCCAGTGGCGAT
AAGTCGTGTCTTACCGGGTTGGACTCAAGACGATAGTTACCGGATAAGGCGCAGCGGTCGGGCTGAACGG
GGGGTTCGTGCACACAGCCCAGCTTGGAGCGAACGACCTACACCGAACTGAGATACCTACAGCGTGAGCT
ATGAGAAAGCGCCACGCTTCCCGAAGGGAGAAAGGCGGACAGGTATCCGGTAAGCGGCAGGGTCGGAACA
GGAGAGCGCACGAGGGAGCTTCCAGGGGGAAACGCCTGGTATCTTTATAGTCCTGTCGGGTTTCGCCACC
TCTGACTTGAGCGTCGATTTTTGTGATGCTCGTCAGGGGGGCGGAGCCTATGGAAAAACGCCAGCAACGC
GGCCTTTTTACGGTTCCTGGCCTTTTGCTGGCCTTTTGCTCACATGTTCTTTCCTGCGTTATCCCCTGAT
TCTGTGGATAACCGTATTACCGCCTTTGAGTGAGCTGATACCGCTCGCCGCAGCCGAACGACCGAGCGCA
GCGAGTCAGTGAGCGAGGAAGCGGAAGAGCGCCCAATACGCAAACCGCCTCTCCCCGCGCGTTGGCCGAT
TCATTAATGCAGCTGGCACGACAGGTTTCCCGACTGGAAAGCGGGCAGTGAGCGCAACGCAATTAATGTG
AGTTAGCTCACTCATTAGGCACCCCAGGCTTTACACTTTATGCTTCCGGCTCGTATGTTGTGTGGAATTG
TGAGCGGATAACAATTTCACACAGGAAACAGCTATGACCATGATTACGCCAAGCGCGCAATTAACCCTCA
CTAAAGGGAACAAAAGCTGGAGCTGCAAGCTTAATGTAGTCTTATGCAATACTCTTGTAGTCTTGCAACA
TGGTAACGATGAGTTAGCAACATGCCTTACAAGGAGAGAAAAAGCACCGTGCATGCCGATTGGTGGAAGT
AAGGTGGTACGATCGTGCCTTATTAGGAAGGCAACAGACGGGTCTGACATGGATTGGACGAACCACTGAA
TTGCCGCATTGCAGAGATATTGTATTTAAGTGCCTAGCTCGATACATAAACGGGTCTCTCTGGTTAGACC
AGATCTGAGCCTGGGAGCTCTCTGGCTAACTAGGGAACCCACTGCTTAAGCCTCAATAAAGCTTGCCTTG
AGTGCTTCAAGTAGTGTGTGCCCGTCTGTTGTGTGACTCTGGTAACTAGAGATCCCTCAGACCCTTTTAG
TCAGTGTGGAAAATCTCTAGCAGTGGCGCCCGAACAGGGACTTGAAAGCGAAAGGGAAACCAGAGGAGCT
CTCTCGACGCAGGACTCGGCTTGCTGAAGCGCGCACGGCAAGAGGCGAGGGGCGGCGACTGGTGAGTACG
CCAAAAATTTTGACTAGCGGAGGCTAGAAGGAGAGAGATGGGTGCGAGAGCGTCAGTATTAAGCGGGGGA
GAATTAGATCGCGATGGGAAAAAATTCGGTTAAGGCCAGGGGGAAAGAAAAAATATAAATTAAAACATAT
AGTATGGGCAAGCAGGGAGCTAGAACGATTCGCAGTTAATCCTGGCCTGTTAGAAACATCAGAAGGCTGT
AGACAAATACTGGGACAGCTACAACCATCCCTTCAGACAGGATCAGAAGAACTTAGATCATTATATAATA
CAGTAGCAACCCTCTATTGTGTGCATCAAAGGATAGAGATAAAAGACACCAAGGAAGCTTTAGACAAGAT
AGAGGAAGAGCAAAACAAAAGTAAGACCACCGCACAGCAAGCGGCCGCTGATCTTCAGACCTGGAGGAGG
AGATATGAGGGACAATTGGAGAAGTGAATTATATAAATATAAAGTAGTAAAAATTGAACCATTAGGAGTA
GCACCCACCAAGGCAAAGAGAAGAGTGGTGCAGAGAGAAAAAAGAGCAGTGGGAATAGGAGCTTTGTTCC
TTGGGTTCTTGGGAGCAGCAGGAAGCACTATGGGCGCAGCGTCAATGACGCTGACGGTACAGGCCAGACA
ATTATTGTCTGGTATAGTGCAGCAGCAGAACAATTTGCTGAGGGCTATTGAGGCGCAACAGCATCTGTTG
CAACTCACAGTCTGGGGCATCAAGCAGCTCCAGGCAAGAATCCTGGCTGTGGAAAGATACCTAAAGGATC
AACAGCTCCTGGGGATTTGGGGTTGCTCTGGAAAACTCATTTGCACCACTGCTGTGCCTTGGAATGCTAG
TTGGAGTAATAAATCTCTGGAACAGATTTGGAATCACACGACCTGGATGGAGTGGGACAGAGAAATTAAC
AATTACACAAGCTTAATACACTCCTTAATTGAAGAATCGCAAAACCAGCAAGAAAAGAATGAACAAGAAT
TATTGGAATTAGATAAATGGGCAAGTTTGTGGAATTGGTTTAACATAACAAATTGGCTGTGGTATATAAA
ATTATTCATAATGATAGTAGGAGGCTTGGTAGGTTTAAGAATAGTTTTTGCTGTACTTTCTATAGTGAAT
AGAGTTAGGCAGGGATATTCACCATTATCGTTTCAGACCCACCTCCCAACCCCGAGGGGACCCAGAGAGG
GCCTATTTCCCATGATTCCTTCATATTTGCATATACGATACAAGGCTGTTAGAGAGATAATTAGAATTAA
TTTGACTGTAAACACAAAGATATTAGTACAAAATACGTGACGTAGAAAGTAATAATTTCTTGGGTAGTTT
GCAGTTTTAAAATTATGTTTTAAAATGGACTATCATATGCTTACCGTAACTTGAAAGTATTTCGATTTCT
TGGCTTTATATATCTTGTGGAAAGGACGAAACACCGCTAACGCCTGGGTCGAACGC
Features (pLannotate 1.2.2; 29 found; start..end, strand, type, name):
      1..76      +  misc_RNA       gRNA scaffold: guide RNA scaffold for the Streptococcus pyogenes CRISPR/Cas9 system
    132..249     +  misc_feature   cPPT/CTS: central polypurine tract and central termination sequence of HIV-1
    315..381     +  CDS            small t antigen (fragment): SV40 (simian virus 40) small t antigen
    407..618     +  promoter       EF-1α core promoter: core promoter for human elongation factor EF-1α
    619..1557    +  intron         EF-1α intron A: intron upstream of the start codon of human EF-1α
   1579..2178    +  CDS            PuroR (fragment): puromycin N-acetyltransferase; pac from Streptomyces; confers resistance to puromycin
   2194..2782    +  misc_feature   WPRE: woodchuck hepatitis virus posttranscriptional regulatory element
   2833..2852    +  misc_feature   cPPT/CTS (fragment): central polypurine tract and central termination sequence of HIV-1
   2854..3087    +  LTR            3' LTR (ΔU3): self-inactivating 3' long terminal repeat (LTR) from HIV-1
   3165..3286    +  polyA_signal   SV40 poly(A) signal: SV40 polyadenylation signal
   3326..3461    +  rep_origin     SV40 ori: SV40 origin of replication
   3482..3500    -  promoter       T7 promoter: promoter for bacteriophage T7 RNA polymerase
   3508..3663    +  CDS            lacZα (fragment): LacZα fragment of β-galactosidase; lacZ fragment
   3668..4096    +  rep_origin     f1 ori (sequence partly withheld): f1 bacteriophage origin of replication; arrow indicates direction of (+) strand synthesis
   4149..4253    +  promoter       AmpR promoter: bla
   4254..5114    +  CDS            AmpR: β-lactamase; bla; confers resistance to ampicillin, carbenicillin, and related antibiotics
   5285..5873    +  rep_origin     ori: high-copy-number ColE1/pMB1/pBR322/pUC origin of replication
   6056..6148    +  CDS            lacI (fragment): lac repressor; lacI; The lac repressor binds to the lac operator to inhibit transcription in E. coli. This inhibition can be relieved by adding lactose or isopropyl-β-D-thiogalactopyranoside (IPTG).
   6161..6182    +  protein_bind   CAP binding site: CAP binding activates transcription in the presence of cAMP. E. coli catabolite activator protein
   6197..6227    +  promoter       lac promoter: promoter for the E. coli lac operon
   6235..6251    +  protein_bind   lac operator: The lac repressor binds to the lac operator to inhibit transcription in E. coli. This inhibition can be relieved by adding lactose or isopropyl-β-D-thiogalactopyranoside (IPTG). lac repressor encoded by lacI
   6296..6314    +  promoter       T3 promoter: promoter for bacteriophage T3 RNA polymerase
   6342..6568    +  promoter       RSV promoter: Rous sarcoma virus enhancer/promoter
   6569..6749    +  LTR            5' LTR (truncated): truncated 5' long terminal repeat (LTR) from HIV-1
   6796..6921    +  misc_feature   HIV-1 Ψ: packaging signal of human immunodeficiency virus type 1
   6905..7268    +  CDS            HIV-1 gag (fragment): gag protein from human immunodeficiency virus 1; gag
   7414..7647    +  misc_feature   RRE: The Rev response element (RRE) of HIV-1 allows for Rev-dependent mRNA export from the nucleus to the cytoplasm.
   8024..8050    +  CDS            Rev (fragment): human immunodeficiency virus 1 (HIV-1) Rev protein; rev; enhances nuclear export of unspliced and incompletely spliced viral mRNAs
   8054..8294    +  promoter       U6 promoter: RNA polymerase III promoter for human U6 snRNA
