[The description below was written by a language model from this plasmid's Addgene catalogue record and pLannotate feature annotations shown in this document.]
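Description:
pXPR_BRD003 sgLacZ-2 is a guide-only CRISPR construct of about 8.3 kb, built on the Broad Institute Genetic Perturbation Platform backbone pXPR_BRD003. The catalogue lists it as a mammalian expression/CRISPR vector. The feature table shows the architecture of a third-generation, self-inactivating HIV-1 lentiviral transfer plasmid. An RSV promoter is fused to a truncated 5' LTR, followed by the Ψ packaging signal with a gag fragment, the Rev response element, a cPPT/CTS and a ΔU3 3' LTR. In bacteria it is maintained by a high-copy ColE1/pUC origin and selected with ampicillin through β-lactamase. The backbone also carries an f1 origin, an SV40 origin and poly(A) signal, and leftover lac and T7/T3 cloning-vector elements.

Between the LTRs there are two expression units. In the first, a human U6 RNA polymerase III promoter drives a single guide RNA. This consists of a 20-nucleotide spacer against LacZ, cloned via BsmBI sites, joined to the Streptococcus pyogenes Cas9 scaffold. The sequence record is numbered from the start of the scaffold, so the U6 promoter appears at the end of the circular map. In the second unit, the EF-1α core promoter with its intron A expresses puromycin N-acetyltransferase, and a WPRE follows to enhance transcript expression. This allows puromycin selection of cells carrying the construct.

No Cas9 coding sequence is annotated, so the nuclease must be supplied separately, for example from a Cas9-expressing cell line. LacZ is a bacterial gene, so this guide most plausibly serves as a non-targeting negative control in mammalian CRISPR knockout experiments. The record itself gives the purpose only as sgLacZ-2 with puromycin selection.
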