Addgene plasmid #74969: pXPR_BRD003 sgLacZ-2
Purpose: sgLacZ-2, puromycin selection
Depositing lab: William Hahn. Depositing organization: Dana-Farber Cancer Institute. Publication: ATXN1L, CIC, and ETS Transcription Factors Modulate Sensitivity to MAPK Pathway Inhibition. Wang B, Krall EB, Aguirre AJ, Kim M, Widlund HR, Doshi MB, Sicinska E, Sulahian R, Goodale A, Cowley GS, Piccioni F, Doench JG, Root DE, Hahn WC. Cell Rep. 2017 Feb 7;18(6):1543-1557. doi: 10.1016/j.celrep.2017.01.031. PubMed 28178529.
Backbone
  Vector backbone: pXPR_BRD003
  Backbone manufacturer: Broad Institute - Genetic Perturbation Platform
  Backbone size w/o insert (bp): 8318
  Total vector size (bp): 8322
  Vector type: Mammalian Expression, CRISPR
  Selectable markers: Puromycin
Growth in bacteria
  Bacterial resistance: Ampicillin, 100 μg/mL
  Growth temperature: 37°C
  Growth strain: NEB Stable
  Copy number: High Copy
Gene/Insert
  Gene/Insert name: LacZ
  gRNA/shRNA sequence: CTAACGCCTGGGTCGAACGC
  Cloning method: Restriction Enzyme; 5′ cloning site Bsmb1 (unknown if destroyed); 3′ cloning site Bsmb1 (unknown if destroyed)
  Sequencing primers: 5′ GTATGTCTGTTGCTATTATGTCTACTATTCTTTCC
Terms and licenses: Academic/Nonprofit Terms; Industry Terms: Not Available to Industry
How to cite: pXPR_BRD003 sgLacZ-2 was a gift from William Hahn (Addgene plasmid # 74969 ; http://n2t.net/addgene:74969 ; RRID:Addgene_74969)
