>Addgene plasmid #74969 | pXPR_BRD003 sgLacZ-2 | addgene partial sequence | sequence record 147190 | LKO1_5 5'-GACTATCATATGCTTACCGT-3'
AAGGACGAAACACCGCTAACGCCTGGGTCGAACGCGTTTTAGAGCTAGAAATAGCAAGTTAAAATAAGGC
TAGTCCGTTATCAACTTGAAAAAGTGGCACCGAGTCGGTGCTTTTTTAAGCTTGGCGTAACTAGATCTTG
AGACAAATGGCAGTATTCATCCACAATTTTAAAAGAAAAGGGGGGATTGGGGGGTACAGTGCAGGGGAAA
GAATAGTAGACATAATAGCAACAGACATACAAACTAAAGAATTACAAAAACAAATTACAAAAATTCAAAA
TTTTCGGGTTTATTACAGGGACAGCAGAGATCCACTTTGGCGCCGGCTCGAGGGGGCCCGGGTGCAAAGA
TGGATAAAGTTTTAAACAGAGAGGAATCTTTGCAGCTAATGGACCTTCTAGGTCTTGAAAGGAGTGGGAA
TTGGCTCCGGTGCCCGTCAGTGGGCAGAGCGCACATCGCCCACAGTCCCCGAGAAGTTGGGGGGAGGGGT
CGGCAATTGATCCGGTGCCTAGAGAAGGTGGCGCGGGGTAAACTGGGAAAGTGATGTCGTGTACTGGCTC
CGCCTTTTTCCCGAGGGTGGGGGAGAACCGTATATAAGTGCAGTAGTCGCCGTGAACGTTCTTTTTCGCA
ACGGGTTTGCCGCCAGAACACAGGTAAGTGCCGTGTGTGGTTCCCGCGGGCCTGGCCTCTTTACGGGTTA
TGGCCCTTGCGTGCCTTGAATTACTTCCACCTGGCTGCAGTACGTGATTCTTGATCCCGAGCTTCGGGTT
GGAAGTG
