>Addgene plasmid #74969 | pXPR_BRD003 sgLacZ-2 | addgene partial sequence | sequence record 147619 | EF1a-F 5'-TCAAGCCTCAGACAGTGGTTC-3'
ACGTACGGCCACCATGACCGAGTACAAGCCCACGGTGCGCCTCGCCACCCGCGACGACGTCCCCAGGGCC
GTACGCACCCTCGCCGCCGCGTTCGCCGACTACCCCGCCACGCGCCACACCGTCGATCCGGACCGCCACA
TCGAGCGGGTCACCGAGCTGCAAGAACTCTTCCTCACGCGCGTCGGGCTCGACATCGGCAAGGTGTGGGT
CGCGGACGACGGCGCCGCCGTGGCGGTCTGGACCACGCCGGAGAGCGTCGAAGCGGGGGCGGTGTTCGCC
GAGATCGGCCCGCGCATGGCCGAGTTGAGCGGTTCCCGGCTGGCCGCGCAGCAACAGATGGAAGGCCTCC
TGGCGCCGCACCGGCCCAAGGAGCCCGCGTGGTTCCTGGCCACCGTCGGAGTCTCGCCCGACCACCAGGG
CAAGGGTCTGGGCAGCGCCGTCGTGCTCCCCGGAGTGGAGGCGGCCGAGCGCGCCGGGGTGCCCGCCTTC
CTGGAGACCTCCGCGCCCCGCAACCTCCCCTTCTACGAGCGGCTCGGCTTCACCGTCACCGCCGACGTCG
AGGTGCCCGAAGGACCGCGCACCTGGTGCATGACCCGCAAGCCCGGTGCCTGAACGCGTTAAGTCGACAA
TCAACCTCTGGATTACAAAATTTGTGAAAGATTGACTGGTATTCTTAACTATGTTGCTCCTTTTACGCTA
TGTGGATACGCTGCTTTAATGCCTTTGTATCATGCTATTGCTTCCCGTATGGCTTTCATTTTCTCCTCCT
TGTATAAATCCTGGTTGCTGTCTCTTTATGAGGAGTTGTGGCCCGTTGTCAGGCAACGTGGCGTGGTGTG
CACTGTGTTTGCTGACGCAA
